Addgene plasmid #104504: pILGFP4I
Purpose: Used to evaluate the expression output of Saccharomyces kudriavzevii GAL1 promoter with yEGFP used as the reporter gene
Depositing lab: Claudia Vickers. Depositing organization: University of Queensland. Publication: An Expanded Heterologous GAL Promoter Collection for Diauxie-Inducible Expression in Saccharomyces cerevisiae. Peng B, Wood RJ, Nielsen LK, Vickers CE. ACS Synth Biol. 2018 Feb 16;7(2):748-751. doi: 10.1021/acssynbio.7b00355. Epub 2018 Jan 23. PubMed 29301066.
Backbone
  Vector backbone: pUC19
  Vector type: Yeast Expression
Growth in bacteria
  Bacterial resistance: Ampicillin, 100 μg/mL
  Growth temperature: 37°C
  Growth strain: DH5alpha
  Copy number: High Copy
Gene/Insert
  Gene/Insert name: SkGAL1 promoter-yEGFP
  Species: Saccharomyces kudriavzevii
  Cloning method: Restriction Enzyme; 5′ cloning site unknown (unknown if destroyed); 3′ cloning site unknown (unknown if destroyed)
Terms and licenses: Academic/Nonprofit Terms; Industry Terms: Not Available to Industry
How to cite: pILGFP4I was a gift from Claudia Vickers (Addgene plasmid # 104504 ; http://n2t.net/addgene:104504 ; RRID:Addgene_104504)
