[The description below was written by a language model from this plasmid's Addgene catalogue record and pLannotate feature annotations shown in this document.]
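Description:
pILGFP4I is a 5.4 kb yeast reporter plasmid built on the pUC19 backbone, made to measure the expression output of the GAL1 promoter from Saccharomyces kudriavzevii in S. cerevisiae. In E. coli it is maintained at high copy through the pUC/ColE1-type origin and selected with ampicillin via the bla gene and its native promoter. Remnants of the pUC19 lac region (lac promoter, operator, CAP site, lacZα fragment) are backbone carry-over with no role in the reporter function.

The payload is the SkGAL1 promoter fused to yEGFP, the yeast-optimised green fluorescent protein, which the annotation software identifies as GFPmut3. Only a very short stretch upstream of the reporter is matched to the S. cerevisiae GAL1 promoter, as would be expected for a heterologous orthologue that shares only limited conserved sequence with it. On the circular map, this promoter region reads directly into the GFP open reading frame. Upstream lies a URA3 gene with part of its promoter, which provides uracil prototrophy selection in ura3 yeast and can be counterselected with 5-FOA, followed by a single loxP site. A second, short URA3 fragment sits just downstream of GFP.

No yeast replication origin (2μ or CEN/ARS) is annotated, which, together with the URA3 sequences flanking the cassette, suggests the construct is meant for chromosomal integration, probably at the ura3 locus, although the record does not state this explicitly. No terminator for the reporter is annotated either. The two feature tables, from the depositor sequence and the repository's sequencing result, agree apart from a one-base offset. The plasmid belongs to a collection of heterologous GAL promoters characterised for galactose- or diauxie-inducible expression, with GFP fluorescence used as the readout of promoter strength.
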