Features (pLannotate 1.2.2; 16 found; start..end, strand, type, name):
      6..716     +  CDS            GFPmut3: GFPmut3 is a basic (constitutively fluorescent) green fluorescent protein published in 1996, derived from Aequorea victoria. It is reported to be a very rapidly-maturing weak dimer.
    732..831     +  CDS            URA3 (fragment): orotidine-5'-phosphate decarboxylase, required for uracil biosynthesis; S. cerevisiae URA3; yeast auxotrophic marker, counterselectable with 5-fluoroorotic acid (5-FOA)
    985..1001    -  protein_bind   lac operator: The lac repressor binds to the lac operator to inhibit transcription in E. coli. This inhibition can be relieved by adding lactose or isopropyl-β-D-thiogalactopyranoside (IPTG). lac repressor encoded by lacI
   1009..1039    -  promoter       lac promoter: promoter for the E. coli lac operon
   1054..1075    -  protein_bind   CAP binding site: CAP binding activates transcription in the presence of cAMP. E. coli catabolite activator protein
   1088..1180    -  CDS            lacI (fragment): lac repressor; lacI; The lac repressor binds to the lac operator to inhibit transcription in E. coli. This inhibition can be relieved by adding lactose or isopropyl-β-D-thiogalactopyranoside (IPTG).
   1363..1951    -  rep_origin     ori: high-copy-number ColE1/pMB1/pBR322/pUC origin of replication
   2122..2982    -  CDS            AmpR: β-lactamase; bla; confers resistance to ampicillin, carbenicillin, and related antibiotics
   2983..3087    -  promoter       AmpR promoter: bla
   3182..3217    +  CDS            rop (fragment): Rop protein, which maintains plasmids at low copy number; rop
   3319..3418    +  misc_feature   bom (fragment): basis of mobility region from pBR322
   3424..3581    -  CDS            lacZα (fragment): LacZα fragment of β-galactosidase; lacZ fragment
   3588..3751    +  promoter       URA3 promoter (fragment): S. cerevisiae URA3
   3754..4539    +  CDS            URA3: PYRF_YEAST - Experimental evidence at protein level: Swiss-Prot protein existence level 1. From Saccharomyces cerevisiae (strain ATCC 204508 / S288c) (Baker's yeast).
   4691..4724    +  protein_bind   loxP: Cre-mediated recombination occurs in the 8-bp core sequence (GCATACAT). Cre recombinase
   5080..5097    +  promoter       GAL1 promoter (fragment): S. cerevisiae GAL1; inducible promoter, regulated by Gal4
>Addgene plasmid #104504 | pILGFP4I | depositor full sequence | sequence record 198117 | Full Sequence
GATCCTCTAAAGGTGAAGAATTATTCACTGGTGTTGTCCCAATTTTGGTTGAATTAGATGGTGATGTTAA
TGGTCACAAATTTTCTGTCTCCGGTGAAGGTGAAGGTGATGCTACTTACGGTAAATTGACCTTAAAATTT
ATTTGTACTACTGGTAAATTGCCAGTTCCATGGCCAACCTTAGTCACTACTTTCGGTTATGGTGTTCAAT
GTTTTGCGAGATACCCAGATCATATGAAACAACATGACTTTTTCAAGTCTGCCATGCCAGAAGGTTATGT
TCAAGAAAGAACTATTTTTTTCAAAGATGACGGTAACTACAAGACCAGAGCTGAAGTCAAGTTTGAAGGT
GATACCTTAGTTAATAGAATCGAATTAAAAGGTATTGATTTTAAAGAAGATGGTAACATTTTAGGTCACA
AATTGGAATACAACTATAACTCTCACAATGTTTACATCATGGCTGACAAACAAAAGAATGGTATCAAAGT
TAACTTCAAAATTAGACACAACATTGAAGATGGTTCTGTTCAATTAGCTGACCATTATCAACAAAATACT
CCAATTGGTGATGGTCCAGTCTTGTTACCAGACAACCATTACTTATCCACTCAATCTGCCTTATCCAAAG
ATCCAAACGAAAAGAGAGACCACATGGTCTTGTTAGAATTTGTTACTGCTGCTGGTATTACCCATGGTAT
GGATGAATTGTACAAAAGATCTTAAACTAGTAGGACTATTTGCAAAGGGAAGGGATGCTAAGGTAGAGGG
TGAACGTTACAGAAAAGCAGGCTGGGAAGCATATTTGAGAAGATGCGGCCAGCAAAACTAAAAAACTGTA
TTATAAGTAAATGCATGTATACTAAACTCACAAATTAGAGCTTCAATTTAATTATATCAGTTATTACCCG
GGAATCTCGGTCGTAATGATTTAAATGCATGCAAGCTTGGCGTAATCATGGTCATAGCTGTTTCCTGTGT
GAAATTGTTATCCGCTCACAATTCCACACAACATACGAGCCGGAAGCATAAAGTGTAAAGCCTGGGGTGC
CTAATGAGTGAGCTAACTCACATTAATTGCGTTGCGCTCACTGCCCGCTTTCCAGTCGGGAAACCTGTCG
TGCCAGCTGCATTAATGAATCGGCCAACGCGCGGGGAGAGGCGGTTTGCGTATTGGGCGCTCTTCCGCTT
CCTCGCTCACTGACTCGCTGCGCTCGGTCGTTCGGCTGCGGCGAGCGGTATCAGCTCACTCAAAGGCGGT
AATACGGTTATCCACAGAATCAGGGGATAACGCAGGAAAGAACATGTGAGCAAAAGGCCAGCAAAAGGCC
AGGAACCGTAAAAAGGCCGCGTTGCTGGCGTTTTTCCATAGGCTCCGCCCCCCTGACGAGCATCACAAAA
ATCGACGCTCAAGTCAGAGGTGGCGAAACCCGACAGGACTATAAAGATACCAGGCGTTTCCCCCTGGAAG
CTCCCTCGTGCGCTCTCCTGTTCCGACCCTGCCGCTTACCGGATACCTGTCCGCCTTTCTCCCTTCGGGA
AGCGTGGCGCTTTCTCATAGCTCACGCTGTAGGTATCTCAGTTCGGTGTAGGTCGTTCGCTCCAAGCTGG
GCTGTGTGCACGAACCCCCCGTTCAGCCCGACCGCTGCGCCTTATCCGGTAACTATCGTCTTGAGTCCAA
CCCGGTAAGACACGACTTATCGCCACTGGCAGCAGCCACTGGTAACAGGATTAGCAGAGCGAGGTATGTA
GGCGGTGCTACAGAGTTCTTGAAGTGGTGGCCTAACTACGGCTACACTAGAAGGACAGTATTTGGTATCT
GCGCTCTGCTGAAGCCAGTTACCTTCGGAAAAAGAGTTGGTAGCTCTTGATCCGGCAAACAAACCACCGC
TGGTAGCGGTGGTTTTTTTGTTTGCAAGCAGCAGATTACGCGCAGAAAAAAAGGATCTCAAGAAGATCCT
TTGATCTTTTCTACGGGGTCTGACGCTCAGTGGAACGAAAACTCACGTTAAGGGATTTTGGTCATGAGAT
TATCAAAAAGGATCTTCACCTAGATCCTTTTAAATTAAAAATGAAGTTTTAAATCAATCTAAAGTATATA
TGAGTAAACTTGGTCTGACAGTTACCAATGCTTAATCAGTGAGGCACCTATCTCAGCGATCTGTCTATTT
CGTTCATCCATAGTTGCCTGACTCCCCGTCGTGTAGATAACTACGATACGGGAGGGCTTACCATCTGGCC
CCAGTGCTGCAATGATACCGCGAGACCCACGCTCACCGGCTCCAGATTTATCAGCAATAAACCAGCCAGC
CGGAAGGGCCGAGCGCAGAAGTGGTCCTGCAACTTTATCCGCCTCCATCCAGTCTATTAATTGTTGCCGG
GAAGCTAGAGTAAGTAGTTCGCCAGTTAATAGTTTGCGCAACGTTGTTGCCATTGCTACAGGCATCGTGG
TGTCACGCTCGTCGTTTGGTATGGCTTCATTCAGCTCCGGTTCCCAACGATCAAGGCGAGTTACATGATC
CCCCATGTTGTGCAAAAAAGCGGTTAGCTCCTTCGGTCCTCCGATCGTTGTCAGAAGTAAGTTGGCCGCA
GTGTTATCACTCATGGTTATGGCAGCACTGCATAATTCTCTTACTGTCATGCCATCCGTAAGATGCTTTT
CTGTGACTGGTGAGTACTCAACCAAGTCATTCTGAGAATAGTGTATGCGGCGACCGAGTTGCTCTTGCCC
GGCGTCAATACGGGATAATACCGCGCCACATAGCAGAACTTTAAAAGTGCTCATCATTGGAAAACGTTCT
TCGGGGCGAAAACTCTCAAGGATCTTACCGCTGTTGAGATCCAGTTCGATGTAACCCACTCGTGCACCCA
ACTGATCTTCAGCATCTTTTACTTTCACCAGCGTTTCTGGGTGAGCAAAAACAGGAAGGCAAAATGCCGC
AAAAAAGGGAATAAGGGCGACACGGAAATGTTGAATACTCATACTCTTCCTTTTTCAATATTATTGAAGC
ATTTATCAGGGTTATTGTCTCATGAGCGGATACATATTTGAATGTATTTAGAAAAATAAACAAATAGGGG
TTCCGCGCACATTTCCCCGAAAAGTGCCACCTGACGTCTAAGAAACCATTATTATCATGACATTAACCTA
TAAAAATAGGCGTATCACGAGGCCCTTTCGTCTCGCGCGTTTCGGTGATGACGGTGAAAACCTCTGACAC
ATGCAGCTCCCGGAGACGGTCACAGCTTGTCTGTAAGCGGATGCCGGGAGCAGACAAGCCCGTCAGGGCG
CGTCAGCGGGTGTTGGCGGGTGTCGGGGCTGGCTTAACTATGCGGCATCAGAGCAGATTGTACTGAGAGT
GCACCATATGCGGTGTGAAATACCGCACAGATGCGTAAGGAGAAAATACCGCATCAGGCGCCATTCGCCA
TTCAGGCTGCGCAACTGTTGGGAAGGGCGATCGGTGCGGGCCTCTTCGCTATTACGCCAGCTGGCGAAAG
GGGGATGTGCTGCAAGGCGATTAAGTTGGGTAACGCCAGGGTTTTCCCAGTCACGACGTTGTAAAACGAC
GGCCAGTGAATTCATTTAAATTTTTTTGATTCGGTAATCTCCGAGCAGAAGGAAGAACGAAGGAAGGAGC
ACAGACTTAGATTGGTATATATACGCATATGTGGTGTTGAAGAAACATGAAATTGCCCAGTATTCTTAAC
CCAACTGCACAGAACAAAAACCTGCAGGAAACGAAGATAAAACATGTCCACAAAATCATATACCAGTAGA
GCTGAGACTCATGCAAGTCCGGTTGCATCGAAACTTTTACGTTTAATGGATGAAAAGAAGACCAATTTGT
GTGCTTCTCTTGACGTTCGTTCGACTGATGAGCTATTGAAACTTGTTGAAACGTTGGGTCCATACATTTG
CCTTTTGAAAACACACGTTGATATCTTGGATGATTTCAGTTATGAGGGTACTGTCGTTCCATTGAAAGCA
TTGGCAGAGAAATACAAGTTCTTGATATTTGAGGACAGAAAATTCGCCGATATCGGTAACACAGTCAAAT
TACAATATACATCGGGCGTTTACCGTATCGCAGAATGGTCTGATATCACCAACGCCCACGGGGTTACTGG
TGCTGGTATTGTTGCTGGCTTGAAACAAGGTGCGCAAGAGGTCACCAAAGAACCAAGGGGATTATTGATG
CTTGCTGAATTGTCTTCCAAGGGTTCTCTAGCACACGGTGAATATACTAAGGGTACCGTTGATATTGCAA
AGAGTGATAAAGATTTCGTTATTGGGTTCATTGCTCAGAACGATATGGGAGGAAGAGAAGAAGGGTTTGA
TTGGCTAATCATGACCCCAGGTGTAGGTTTAGACGACAAAGGCGATGCATTGGGTCAGCAGTACAGAACC
GTCGACGAAGTTGTAAGTGGTGGATCAGATATCATCATTGTTGGCAGAGGACTTTTCGCCAAGGGTAGAG
ATCCTAAGGTTGAAGGTGAAAGATACAGAAATGCTGGATGGGAAGCGTACCAAAAGAGAATCAGCGCTCC
CCATTAATTATACAGGAAACTTAATAGAACAAATCACATATTTAATCTAATAGCCACCTGCATTGGCACG
GTGCAACACTCACTTCAACTTCATCTTACAAAAGATCACGTGATCTGTTGTATTGGGATCTCTAGACCTA
ATAACTTCGTATAGCATACATTATACGAAGTTATATTAAGGGTTGCTCGAGATGTTTTATTTGTAGAGTT
CAATTTTTCTCTCTTACTTCAAAAATGTAGTGAGCTGTATCGTCACACTTTTACGGAGCGCTATTATCAT
AAGCACGGATATTTCTAGTCTTACTTATATGTTAGAGAAATTACCAATACCCCTTAGTACCTTAACCAAA
AGAGAAAGGACCTTTCAATAAGGCTAAAACTCAACGCTTAGCTACCAATTTCTTTGCAATGTTGAAGAAC
GGATCAGAAACTGCCGAGCGGACGACAGCTCTCCGACGGGATGCTCTACTCCGCGCGCCATTGTCTTCAT
TAGTTGTGTCCCTGAAAACAAACATATCTCGCACCGCCATGCTCCGAACAATAAAGAGTGAAAGAGTTGA
GGGCAAACTCCCCTGGTTTCACGTCCCGTGTAACCAATGGAACAAGTTCATTCGCATACGATGGTATCGA
AATTAGCTTTGACATGCTTCTATGATGGTTCTGTACAAGTGGGTACTTTCCTTCCAGCAAAGATATAAAT
GCTAAAGTAAAATTGATATAGTTGCACTGATTTTTCATTCCGTTCACTTTTTTAGTTGCATAGTTTCTGA
TTTTAGGTTGCTTTAAGATAAAGAAAATAGCAAACAACAAATATTTGATATCTGTTTATACATTACTCAT
AAAAGATAAAAATAAAAATCTATAATGG
