Features (pLannotate 1.2.2; 16 found; start..end, strand, type, name):
      7..717     +  CDS            GFPmut3: GFPmut3 is a basic (constitutively fluorescent) green fluorescent protein published in 1996, derived from Aequorea victoria. It is reported to be a very rapidly-maturing weak dimer.
    733..832     +  CDS            URA3 (fragment): orotidine-5'-phosphate decarboxylase, required for uracil biosynthesis; S. cerevisiae URA3; yeast auxotrophic marker, counterselectable with 5-fluoroorotic acid (5-FOA)
    986..1002    -  protein_bind   lac operator: The lac repressor binds to the lac operator to inhibit transcription in E. coli. This inhibition can be relieved by adding lactose or isopropyl-β-D-thiogalactopyranoside (IPTG). lac repressor encoded by lacI
   1010..1040    -  promoter       lac promoter: promoter for the E. coli lac operon
   1055..1076    -  protein_bind   CAP binding site: CAP binding activates transcription in the presence of cAMP. E. coli catabolite activator protein
   1089..1181    -  CDS            lacI (fragment): lac repressor; lacI; The lac repressor binds to the lac operator to inhibit transcription in E. coli. This inhibition can be relieved by adding lactose or isopropyl-β-D-thiogalactopyranoside (IPTG).
   1364..1952    -  rep_origin     ori: high-copy-number ColE1/pMB1/pBR322/pUC origin of replication
   2123..2983    -  CDS            AmpR: β-lactamase; bla; confers resistance to ampicillin, carbenicillin, and related antibiotics
   2984..3088    -  promoter       AmpR promoter: bla
   3183..3218    +  CDS            rop (fragment): Rop protein, which maintains plasmids at low copy number; rop
   3320..3419    +  misc_feature   bom (fragment): basis of mobility region from pBR322
   3425..3582    -  CDS            lacZα (fragment): LacZα fragment of β-galactosidase; lacZ fragment
   3589..3752    +  promoter       URA3 promoter (fragment): S. cerevisiae URA3
   3755..4540    +  CDS            URA3: PYRF_YEAST - Experimental evidence at protein level: Swiss-Prot protein existence level 1. From Saccharomyces cerevisiae (strain ATCC 204508 / S288c) (Baker's yeast).
   4692..4725    +  protein_bind   loxP: Cre-mediated recombination occurs in the 8-bp core sequence (GCATACAT). Cre recombinase
   5081..5098    +  promoter       GAL1 promoter (fragment): S. cerevisiae GAL1; inducible promoter, regulated by Gal4
>Addgene plasmid #104504 | pILGFP4I | addgene full sequence | sequence record 201461 | Addgene NGS Result
GGATCCTCTAAAGGTGAAGAATTATTCACTGGTGTTGTCCCAATTTTGGTTGAATTAGATGGTGATGTTA
ATGGTCACAAATTTTCTGTCTCCGGTGAAGGTGAAGGTGATGCTACTTACGGTAAATTGACCTTAAAATT
TATTTGTACTACTGGTAAATTGCCAGTTCCATGGCCAACCTTAGTCACTACTTTCGGTTATGGTGTTCAA
TGTTTTGCGAGATACCCAGATCATATGAAACAACATGACTTTTTCAAGTCTGCCATGCCAGAAGGTTATG
TTCAAGAAAGAACTATTTTTTTCAAAGATGACGGTAACTACAAGACCAGAGCTGAAGTCAAGTTTGAAGG
TGATACCTTAGTTAATAGAATCGAATTAAAAGGTATTGATTTTAAAGAAGATGGTAACATTTTAGGTCAC
AAATTGGAATACAACTATAACTCTCACAATGTTTACATCATGGCTGACAAACAAAAGAATGGTATCAAAG
TTAACTTCAAAATTAGACACAACATTGAAGATGGTTCTGTTCAATTAGCTGACCATTATCAACAAAATAC
TCCAATTGGTGATGGTCCAGTCTTGTTACCAGACAACCATTACTTATCCACTCAATCTGCCTTATCCAAA
GATCCAAACGAAAAGAGAGACCACATGGTCTTGTTAGAATTTGTTACTGCTGCTGGTATTACCCATGGTA
TGGATGAATTGTACAAAAGATCTTAAACTAGTAGGACTATTTGCAAAGGGAAGGGATGCTAAGGTAGAGG
GTGAACGTTACAGAAAAGCAGGCTGGGAAGCATATTTGAGAAGATGCGGCCAGCAAAACTAAAAAACTGT
ATTATAAGTAAATGCATGTATACTAAACTCACAAATTAGAGCTTCAATTTAATTATATCAGTTATTACCC
GGGAATCTCGGTCGTAATGATTTAAATGCATGCAAGCTTGGCGTAATCATGGTCATAGCTGTTTCCTGTG
TGAAATTGTTATCCGCTCACAATTCCACACAACATACGAGCCGGAAGCATAAAGTGTAAAGCCTGGGGTG
CCTAATGAGTGAGCTAACTCACATTAATTGCGTTGCGCTCACTGCCCGCTTTCCAGTCGGGAAACCTGTC
GTGCCAGCTGCATTAATGAATCGGCCAACGCGCGGGGAGAGGCGGTTTGCGTATTGGGCGCTCTTCCGCT
TCCTCGCTCACTGACTCGCTGCGCTCGGTCGTTCGGCTGCGGCGAGCGGTATCAGCTCACTCAAAGGCGG
TAATACGGTTATCCACAGAATCAGGGGATAACGCAGGAAAGAACATGTGAGCAAAAGGCCAGCAAAAGGC
CAGGAACCGTAAAAAGGCCGCGTTGCTGGCGTTTTTCCATAGGCTCCGCCCCCCTGACGAGCATCACAAA
AATCGACGCTCAAGTCAGAGGTGGCGAAACCCGACAGGACTATAAAGATACCAGGCGTTTCCCCCTGGAA
GCTCCCTCGTGCGCTCTCCTGTTCCGACCCTGCCGCTTACCGGATACCTGTCCGCCTTTCTCCCTTCGGG
AAGCGTGGCGCTTTCTCATAGCTCACGCTGTAGGTATCTCAGTTCGGTGTAGGTCGTTCGCTCCAAGCTG
GGCTGTGTGCACGAACCCCCCGTTCAGCCCGACCGCTGCGCCTTATCCGGTAACTATCGTCTTGAGTCCA
ACCCGGTAAGACACGACTTATCGCCACTGGCAGCAGCCACTGGTAACAGGATTAGCAGAGCGAGGTATGT
AGGCGGTGCTACAGAGTTCTTGAAGTGGTGGCCTAACTACGGCTACACTAGAAGAACAGTATTTGGTATC
TGCGCTCTGCTGAAGCCAGTTACCTTCGGAAAAAGAGTTGGTAGCTCTTGATCCGGCAAACAAACCACCG
CTGGTAGCGGTGGTTTTTTTGTTTGCAAGCAGCAGATTACGCGCAGAAAAAAAGGATCTCAAGAAGATCC
TTTGATCTTTTCTACGGGGTCTGACGCTCAGTGGAACGAAAACTCACGTTAAGGGATTTTGGTCATGAGA
TTATCAAAAAGGATCTTCACCTAGATCCTTTTAAATTAAAAATGAAGTTTTAAATCAATCTAAAGTATAT
ATGAGTAAACTTGGTCTGACAGTTACCAATGCTTAATCAGTGAGGCACCTATCTCAGCGATCTGTCTATT
TCGTTCATCCATAGTTGCCTGACTCCCCGTCGTGTAGATAACTACGATACGGGAGGGCTTACCATCTGGC
CCCAGTGCTGCAATGATACCGCGAGACCCACGCTCACCGGCTCCAGATTTATCAGCAATAAACCAGCCAG
CCGGAAGGGCCGAGCGCAGAAGTGGTCCTGCAACTTTATCCGCCTCCATCCAGTCTATTAATTGTTGCCG
GGAAGCTAGAGTAAGTAGTTCGCCAGTTAATAGTTTGCGCAACGTTGTTGCCATTGCTACAGGCATCGTG
GTGTCACGCTCGTCGTTTGGTATGGCTTCATTCAGCTCCGGTTCCCAACGATCAAGGCGAGTTACATGAT
CCCCCATGTTGTGCAAAAAAGCGGTTAGCTCCTTCGGTCCTCCGATCGTTGTCAGAAGTAAGTTGGCCGC
AGTGTTATCACTCATGGTTATGGCAGCACTGCATAATTCTCTTACTGTCATGCCATCCGTAAGATGCTTT
TCTGTGACTGGTGAGTACTCAACCAAGTCATTCTGAGAATAGTGTATGCGGCGACCGAGTTGCTCTTGCC
CGGCGTCAATACGGGATAATACCGCGCCACATAGCAGAACTTTAAAAGTGCTCATCATTGGAAAACGTTC
TTCGGGGCGAAAACTCTCAAGGATCTTACCGCTGTTGAGATCCAGTTCGATGTAACCCACTCGTGCACCC
AACTGATCTTCAGCATCTTTTACTTTCACCAGCGTTTCTGGGTGAGCAAAAACAGGAAGGCAAAATGCCG
CAAAAAAGGGAATAAGGGCGACACGGAAATGTTGAATACTCATACTCTTCCTTTTTCAATATTATTGAAG
CATTTATCAGGGTTATTGTCTCATGAGCGGATACATATTTGAATGTATTTAGAAAAATAAACAAATAGGG
GTTCCGCGCACATTTCCCCGAAAAGTGCCACCTGACGTCTAAGAAACCATTATTATCATGACATTAACCT
ATAAAAATAGGCGTATCACGAGGCCCTTTCGTCTCGCGCGTTTCGGTGATGACGGTGAAAACCTCTGACA
CATGCAGCTCCCGGAGACGGTCACAGCTTGTCTGTAAGCGGATGCCGGGAGCAGACAAGCCCGTCAGGGC
GCGTCAGCGGGTGTTGGCGGGTGTCGGGGCTGGCTTAACTATGCGGCATCAGAGCAGATTGTACTGAGAG
TGCACCATATGCGGTGTGAAATACCGCACAGATGCGTAAGGAGAAAATACCGCATCAGGCGCCATTCGCC
ATTCAGGCTGCGCAACTGTTGGGAAGGGCGATCGGTGCGGGCCTCTTCGCTATTACGCCAGCTGGCGAAA
GGGGGATGTGCTGCAAGGCGATTAAGTTGGGTAACGCCAGGGTTTTCCCAGTCACGACGTTGTAAAACGA
CGGCCAGTGAATTCATTTAAATTTTTTTGATTCGGTAATCTCCGAACAGAAGGAAGAACGAAGGAAGGAG
CACAGACTTAGATTGGTATATATACGCATATGTAGTGTTGAAGAAACATGAAATTGCCCAGTATTCTTAA
CCCAACTGCACAGAACAAAAACCTGCAGGAAACGAAGATAAAACATGTCCACAAAATCATATACCAGTAG
AGCTGAGACTCATGCAAGTCCGGTTGCATCGAAACTTTTACGTTTAATGGATGAAAAGAAGACCAATTTG
TGTGCTTCTCTTGACGTTCGTTCGACTGATGAGCTATTGAAACTTGTTGAAACGTTGGGTCCATACATTT
GCCTTTTGAAAACACACGTTGATATCTTGGATGATTTCAGTTATGAGGGTACTGTCGTTCCATTGAAAGC
ATTGGCAGAGAAATACAAGTTCTTGATATTTGAGGACAGAAAATTCGCCGATATCGGTAACACAGTCAAA
TTACAATATACATCGGGCGTTTACCGTATCGCAGAATGGTCTGATATCACCAACGCCCACGGGGTTACTG
GTGCTGGTATTGTTGCTGGCTTGAAACAAGGTGCGCAAGAGGTCACCAAAGAACCAAGGGGATTATTGAT
GCTTGCTGAATTGTCTTCCAAGGGTTCTCTAGCACACGGTGAATATACTAAGGGTACCGTTGATATTGCA
AAGAGTGATAAAGATTTCGTTATTGGGTTCATTGCTCAGAACGATATGGGAGGAAGAGAAGAAGGGTTTG
ATTGGCTAATCATGACCCCAGGTGTAGGTTTAGACGACAAAGGCGATGCATTGGGTCAGCAGTACAGAAC
CGTCGACGAAGTTGTAAGTGGTGGATCAGATATCATCATTGTTGGCAGAGGACTTTTCGCCAAGGGTAGA
GATCCTAAGGTTGAAGGTGAAAGATACAGAAATGCTGGATGGGAAGCGTACCAAAAGAGAATCAGCGCTC
CCCATTAATTATACAGGAAACTTAATAGAACAAATCACATATTTAATCTAATAGCCACCTGCATTGGCAC
GGTGCAACACTACTTCAACTTCATCTTACAAAAAGATCACGTGATCTGTTGTATTGGGATCTCTAGACCT
AATAACTTCGTATAGCATACATTATACGAAGTTATATTAAGGGTTGCTCGAGATGTTTTATTTGTAGAGT
TCAATTTTTCTCTCTTACTTCAAAAATGTAGTGAGCTGTATCGTCACACTTTTACGGAGCGCTATTATCA
TAAGCACGGATATTTCTAGTCTTACTTATATGTTAGAGAAATTACCAATACCCCTTAGTACCTTAACCAA
AAGAGAAAGGACCTTTCAATAAGGCTAAAACTCAACGCTTAGCTACCAATTTCTTTGCAATGTTGAAGAA
CGGATCAGAAACTGCCGAGCGGACGACAGCTCTCCGACGGGATGCTCTACTCCGCGCGCCATTGTCTTCA
TTAGTTGTGTCCCTGAAAACAAACATATCTCGCACCGCCATGCTCCGAACAATAAAGAGTGAAAGAGTTG
AGGGCAAACTCCCCTGGTTTCACGTCCCGTGTAACCAATGGAACAAGTTCATTCGCATACGATGGTATCG
AAATTAGCTTTGACATGCTTCTATGATGGTTCTGTACAAGTGGGTACTTTCCTTCCAGCAAAGATATAAA
TGCTAAAGTAAAATTGATATAGTTGCACTGATTTTTCATTCCGTTCACTTTTTTAGTTGCATAGTTTCTG
ATTTTAGGTTGCTTTAAGATAAAGAAAATAGCAAACAACAAATATTTGATATCTGTTTATACATTACTCA
TAAAAGATAAAAATAAAAATCTATAATG
